>Addgene plasmid #85760 | HA-USPL1-pcDNA3.1 | addgene full sequence | sequence record 169506 | Addgene NGS Result
GACGGATCGGGAGATCTCCCGATCCCCTATGGTGCACTCTCAGTACAATCTGCTCTGATGCCGCATAGTT
AAGCCAGTATCTGCTCCCTGCTTGTGTGTTGGAGGTCGCTGAGTAGTGCGCGAGCAAAATTTAAGCTACA
ACAAGGCAAGGCTTGACCGACAATTGCATGAAGAATCTGCTTAGGGTTAGGCGTTTTGCGCTGCTTCGCG
ATGTACGGGCCAGATATACGCGTTGACATTGATTATTGACTAGTTATTAATAGTAATCAATTACGGGGTC
ATTAGTTCATAGCCCATATATGGAGTTCCGCGTTACATAACTTACGGTAAATGGCCCGCCTGGCTGACCG
CCCAACGACCCCCGCCCATTGACGTCAATAATGACGTATGTTCCCATAGTAACGCCAATAGGGACTTTCC
ATTGACGTCAATGGGTGGAGTATTTACGGTAAACTGCCCACTTGGCAGTACATCAAGTGTATCATATGCC
AAGTACGCCCCCTATTGACGTCAATGACGGTAAATGGCCCGCCTGGCATTATGCCCAGTACATGACCTTA
TGGGACTTTCCTACTTGGCAGTACATCTACGTATTAGTCATCGCTATTACCATGGTGATGCGGTTTTGGC
AGTACATCAATGGGCGTGGATAGCGGTTTGACTCACGGGGATTTCCAAGTCTCCACCCCATTGACGTCAA
TGGGAGTTTGTTTTGGCACCAAAATCAACGGGACTTTCCAAAATGTCGTAACAACTCCGCCCCATTGACG
CAAATGGGCGGTAGGCGTGTACGGTGGGAGGTCTATATAAGCAGAGCTCTCTGGCTAACTAGAGAACCCA
CTGCTTACTGGCTTATCGAAATTAATACGACTCACTATAGGGAGACCCAAGCTTGGTACCATGGCTTCAT
ATCCTTACGATGTTCCAGACTACGCTTCCCTTGGATCCATGATGGATTCTCCGAAGATTGGAAATGGTTT
GCCAGTGATTGGACCAGGGACTGATATAGGGATATCTTCACTCCACATGGTGGGGTATTTGGGAAAAAAT
TTTGATTCAGCTAAAGTTCCATCAGATGAGTATTGCCCTGCTTGTAGAGAGAAGGGAAAGTTAAAAGCCT
TAAAGACTTACCGAATTAGTTTTCAAGAATCTATCTTTTTGTGTGAGGATCTGCAGTGCATCTATCCTTT
GGGCTCTAAATCACTTAATAACCTAATTTCTCCTGATTTGGAAGAATGTCACACTCCACATAAGCCTCAG
AAAAGGAAGAGCTTAGAAAGCAGCTATAAGGATTCACTTCTTTTAGCAAATTCCAAAAAGACTAGAAATT
ATATTGCTATTGACGGTGGAAAAGTTTTGAACAGCAAACATAATGGAGAAGTATATGACGAAACCTCGTC
AAACTTACCTGATAGTAGTGGTCAACAGAATCCAATTAGGACAGCTGATTCCTTGGAGCGGAATGAGATT
TTGGAAGCTGATACTGTTGACATGGCTACTACAAAAGATCCTGCTACAGTTGATGTCTCTGGAACTGGCA
GACCTTCCCCTCAAAATGAAGGATGTACATCTAAACTGGAAATGCCACTGGAGAGCAAATGTACATCATT
TCCCCAGGCTTTATGTGTCCAGTGGAAAAATGCTTATGCTCTCTGTTGGTTAGACTGTATCCTGTCAGCT
TTGGTGCACTCGGAAGAGTTAAAGAACACCGTGACTGGACTGTGCTCGAAGGAGGAATCTATATTCTGGC
GGTTGCTTACAAAATATAATCAAGCAAATACACTTCTATATACCAGTCAATTGAGTGGTGTTAAAGATGG
AGATTGTAAAAAACTTACCTCAGAAATATTTGCAGAGATAGAGACCTGTCTGAATGAAGTTAGAGATGAA
ATTTTTATTAGCCTTCAGCCCCAGCTTAGATGCACATTAGGTGATATGGAAAGCCCTGTGTTTGCATTTC
CCCTGCTCTTAAAACTAGAAACCCACATTGAAAAGCTCTTCCTATATTCTTTTTCTTGGGACTTTGAATG
TTCGCAGTGTGGACACCAATATCAAAACAGGCATATGAAGAGTCTGGTCACCTTTACAAATGTCATCCCT
GAGTGGCACCCACTTAATGCTGCCCATTTTGGTCCATGTAACAATTGCAACAGTAAATCACAAATAAGAA
AAATGGTATTAGAAAAAGTATCTCCCATATTCATGTTGCACTTTGTAGAAGGCTTACCACAGAATGACTT
GCAGCACTATGCATTTCATTTTGAAGGCTGTCTTTATCAGATAACTTCTGTAATTCAGTATCGAGCAAAT
AATCATTTTATAACATGGATTTTAGATGCTGATGGAAGTTGGCTGGAATGTGATGACTTAAAAGGCCCAT
GTTCTGAAAGGCACAAGAAATTTGAAGTTCCTGCTTCAGAGATACATATTGTTATTTGGGAAAGAAAAAT
ATCCCAAGTGACAGATAAAGAAGCTGCCTGCCTTCCACTTAAAAAGACTAATGACCAACACGCTCTCAGT
AATGAGAAACCAGTATCTTTAACATCGTGTTCTGTGGGTGATGCTGCCTCAGCTGAAACAGCCTCAGTAA
CTCACCCTAAAGATATATCAGTTGCCCCTCGTACTCTTTCACAGGACACAGCTGTAACTCATGGAGATCA
TTTACTTTCAGGTCCAAAAGGTTTGGTTGACAATATTTTACCTCTGACACTTGAAGAAACTATCCAGAAA
ACAGCCTCAGTTTCACAGTTAAATTCTGAAGCTTTCCTGTTAGAAAATAAACCTGTAGCAGAAAATACAG
GAATTCTCAAAACCAATACTTTGCTATCACAAGAATCACTAATGGCTTCTTCAGTATCAGCTCCATGTAA
TGAAAAGCTTATTCAAGACCAATTTGTGGACATAAGTTTTCCATCCCAAGTTGTAAATACAAACATGCAG
TCAGTACAGCTGAATACAGAAGATACTGTAAATACTAAATCTGTGAATAATACTGATGCTACTGGTCTTA
TACAGGGAGTGAAGTCAGTAGAAATTGAGAAGGACGCTCAGTTAAAACAATTCCTTACACCAAAAACTGA
ACAATTAAAACCAGAACGTGTCACATCTCAGGTATCTAATTTGAAGAAAAAAGAAACTACAGCAGATTCT
CAAACCACAACATCTAAGTCATTACAGAATCAGTCTCTGAAAGAAAATCAGAAGAAGCCATTTGTGGGAA
GTTGGGTTAAAGGCTTAATAAGCAGGGGTGCTTCTTTTATGCCACTCTGTGTTTCAGCTCATAATAGAAA
CACTATAACTGATTTACAACCTTCAGTTAAAGGGGTAAATAATTTTGGTGGCTTTAAAACTAAAGGTATA
AACCAGAAGGCCAGCCACGTATCCAAGAAAGCTCGTAAGAGTGCAAGTAAGCCTCCTCCCATCAGTAAGC
CACCAGCAGGCCCTCCATCGTCTAATGGCACAGCTGCCCACCCACATGCTCATGCTGCTTCAGAAGTTTT
GGAAAAGTCTGGAAGCACCTCATGTGGAGCTCAACTCAACCACAGTTCTTATGGGAATGGTATTTCTTCA
GCAAACCATGAAGACTTGGTGGAAGGTCAGATTCATAAACTTCGTCTAAAACTTCGTAAAAAGCTAAAGG
CAGAAAAGAAGAAATTAGCTGCTCTTATGTCTTCCCCGCAAAGCAGAACAGTTCGAAGTGAAAATCTAGA
ACAGGTGCCCCAGGATGGGTCTCCAAATGATTGTGAATCAATAGAGGACTTGTTAAATGAGCTACCATAT
CCAATTGATATTGCCAGTGAGTCTGCATGCACCACTGTTCCTGGTGTTTCCCTGTACAGTAGTCAAACTC
ATGAAGAAATTTTAGCGGAATTATTGTCTCCTACACCTGTTTCAACAGAGCTGTCAGAAAATGGGGAAGG
TGACTTTAGGTATTTGGGAATGGGAGATAGTCATATCCCACCACCAGTACCAAGTGAATTCAATGATGTT
TCCCAGAACACACATCTGAGACAGGACCATAATTATTGTAGCCCCACCAAGAAAAATCCATGTGAAGTTC
AGCCAGACTCTCTGACAAATAATGCCTGCGTTAGAACATTAAACTTGGAGAGTCCGATGAAGACTGATAT
TTTCGATGAGTTTTTTTCCTCCTCAGCATTAAATGCTTTAGCAAATGACACATTAGACCTACCTCATTTC
GATGAATATCTGTTTGAGAATTATTGACTCGAGCATGCATCTAGAGGGCCCTATTCTATAGTGTCACCTA
AATGCTAGAGCTCGCTGATCAGCCTCGACTGTGCCTTCTAGTTGCCAGCCATCTGTTGTTTGCCCCTCCC
CCGTGCCTTCCTTGACCCTGGAAGGTGCCACTCCCACTGTCCTTTCCTAATAAAATGAGGAAATTGCATC
GCATTGTCTGAGTAGGTGTCATTCTATTCTGGGGGGTGGGGTGGGGCAGGACAGCAAGGGGGAGGATTGG
GAAGACAATAGCAGGCATGCTGGGGATGCGGTGGGCTCTATGGCTTCTGAGGCGGAAAGAACCAGCTGGG
GCTCTAGGGGGTATCCCC
[124 nt withheld, positions 4569-4692]
C
[91 nt withheld, positions 4694-4784]
A
[49 nt withheld, positions 4786-4834]
CCTTTGACGTTGGAGTCCACGTTCTTT
[37 nt withheld, positions 4862-4898]
ACCCTATCTCGGTCTATTCTTTTGATTTATAAGGGATTTTGCCGATTTCGGCCTATTGGTTAAAAAATGA
GCTGATTTAACAAAAATTTAACGCGAATTAATTCTGTGGAATGTGTGTCAGTTAGGGTGTGGAAAGTCCC
CAGGCTCCCCAGCAGGCAGAAGTATGCAAAGCATGCATCTCAATTAGTCAGCAACCAGGTGTGGAAAGTC
CCCAGGCTCCCCAGCAGGCAGAAGTATGCAAAGCATGCATCTCAATTAGTCAGCAACCATAGTCCCGCCC
CTAACTCCGCCCATCCCGCCCCTAACTCCGCCCAGTTCCGCCCATTCTCCGCCCCATGGCTGACTAATTT
TTTTTATTTATGCAGAGGCCGAGGCCGCCTCTGCCTCTGAGCTATTCCAGAAGTAGTGAGGAGGCTTTTT
TGGAGGCCTAGGCTTTTGCAAAAAGCTCCCGGGAGCTTGTATATCCATTTTCGGATCTGATCAAGAGACA
GGATGAGGATCGTTTCGCATGATTGAACAAGATGGATTGCACGCAGGTTCTCCGGCCGCTTGGGTGGAGA
GGCTATTCGGCTATGACTGGGCACAACAGACAATCGGCTGCTCTGATGCCGCCGTGTTCCGGCTGTCAGC
GCAGGGGCGCCCGGTTCTTTTTGTCAAGACCGACCTGTCCGGTGCCCTGAATGAACTGCAGGACGAGGCA
GCGCGGCTATCGTGGCTGGCCACGACGGGCGTTCCTTGCGCAGCTGTGCTCGACGTTGTCACTGAAGCGG
GAAGGGACTGGCTGCTATTGGGCGAAGTGCCGGGGCAGGATCTCCTGTCATCTCACCTTGCTCCTGCCGA
GAAAGTATCCATCATGGCTGATGCAATGCGGCGGCTGCATACGCTTGATCCGGCTACCTGCCCATTCGAC
CACCAAGCGAAACATCGCATCGAGCGAGCACGTACTCGGATGGAAGCCGGTCTTGTCGATCAGGATGATC
TGGACGAAGAGCATCAGGGGCTCGCGCCAGCCGAACTGTTCGCCAGGCTCAAGGCGCGCATGCCCGACGG
CGAGGATCTCGTCGTGACCCATGGCGATGCCTGCTTGCCGAATATCATGGTGGAAAATGGCCGCTTTTCT
GGATTCATCGACTGTGGCCGGCTGGGTGTGGCGGACCGCTATCAGGACATAGCGTTGGCTACCCGTGATA
TTGCTGAAGAGCTTGGCGGCGAATGGGCTGACCGCTTCCTCGTGCTTTACGGTATCGCCGCTCCCGATTC
GCAGCGCATCGCCTTCTATCGCCTTCTTGACGAGTTCTTCTGAGCGGGACTCTGGGGTTCGAAATGACCG
ACCAAGCGACGCCCAACCTGCCATCACGAGATTTCGATTCCACCGCCGCCTTCTATGAAAGGTTGGGCTT
CGGAATCGTTTTCCGGGACGCCGGCTGGATGATCCTCCAGCGCGGGGATCTCATGCTGGAGTTCTTCGCC
CACCCCAACTTGTTTATTGCAGCTTATAATGGTTACAAATAAAGCAATAGCATCACAAATTTCACAAATA
AAGCATTTTTTTCACTGCATTCTAGTTGTGGTTTGTCCAAACTCATCAATGTATCTTATCATGTCTGTAT
ACCGTCGACCTCTAGCTAGAGCTTGGCGTAATCATGGTCATAGCTGTTTCCTGTGTGAAATTGTTATCCG
CTCACAATTCCACACAACATACGAGCCGGAAGCATAAAGTGTAAAGCCTGGGGTGCCTAATGAGTGAGCT
AACTCACATTAATTGCGTTGCGCTCACTGCCCGCTTTCCAGTCGGGAAACCTGTCGTGCCAGCTGCATTA
ATGAATCGGCCAACGCGCGGGGAGAGGCGGTTTGCGTATTGGGCGCTCTTCCGCTTCCTCGCTCACTGAC
TCGCTGCGCTCGGTCGTTCGGCTGCGGCGAGCGGTATCAGCTCACTCAAAGGCGGTAATACGGTTATCCA
CAGAATCAGGGGATAACGCAGGAAAGAACATGTGAGCAAAAGGCCAGCAAAAGGCCAGGAACCGTAAAAA
GGCCGCGTTGCTGGCGTTTTTCCATAGGCTCCGCCCCCCTGACGAGCATCACAAAAATCGACGCTCAAGT
CAGAGGTGGCGAAACCCGACAGGACTATAAAGATACCAGGCGTTTCCCCCTGGAAGCTCCCTCGTGCGCT
CTCCTGTTCCGACCCTGCCGCTTACCGGATACCTGTCCGCCTTTCTCCCTTCGGGAAGCGTGGCGCTTTC
TCATAGCTCACGCTGTAGGTATCTCAGTTCGGTGTAGGTCGTTCGCTCCAAGCTGGGCTGTGTGCACGAA
CCCCCCGTTCAGCCCGACCGCTGCGCCTTATCCGGTAACTATCGTCTTGAGTCCAACCCGGTAAGACACG
ACTTATCGCCACTGGCAGCAGCCACTGGTAACAGGATTAGCAGAGCGAGGTATGTAGGCGGTGCTACAGA
GTTCTTGAAGTGGTGGCCTAACTACGGCTACACTAGAAGAACAGTATTTGGTATCTGCGCTCTGCTGAAG
CCAGTTACCTTCGGAAAAAGAGTTGGTAGCTCTTGATCCGGCAAACAAACCACCGCTGGTAGCGGTGGTT
TTTTTGTTTGCAAGCAGCAGATTACGCGCAGAAAAAAAGGATCTCAAGAAGATCCTTTGATCTTTTCTAC
GGGGTCTGACGCTCAGTGGAACGAAAACTCACGTTAAGGGATTTTGGTCATGAGATTATCAAAAAGGATC
TTCACCTAGATCCTTTTAAATTAAAAATGAAGTTTTAAATCAATCTAAAGTATATATGAGTAAACTTGGT
CTGACAGTTACCAATGCTTAATCAGTGAGGCACCTATCTCAGCGATCTGTCTATTTCGTTCATCCATAGT
TGCCTGACTCCCCGTCGTGTAGATAACTACGATACGGGAGGGCTTACCATCTGGCCCCAGTGCTGCAATG
ATACCGCGAGACCCACGCTCACCGGCTCCAGATTTATCAGCAATAAACCAGCCAGCCGGAAGGGCCGAGC
GCAGAAGTGGTCCTGCAACTTTATCCGCCTCCATCCAGTCTATTAATTGTTGCCGGGAAGCTAGAGTAAG
TAGTTCGCCAGTTAATAGTTTGCGCAACGTTGTTGCCATTGCTACAGGCATCGTGGTGTCACGCTCGTCG
TTTGGTATGGCTTCATTCAGCTCCGGTTCCCAACGATCAAGGCGAGTTACATGATCCCCCATGTTGTGCA
AAAAAGCGGTTAGCTCCTTCGGTCCTCCGATCGTTGTCAGAAGTAAGTTGGCCGCAGTGTTATCACTCAT
GGTTATGGCAGCACTGCATAATTCTCTTACTGTCATGCCATCCGTAAGATGCTTTTCTGTGACTGGTGAG
TACTCAACCAAGTCATTCTGAGAATAGTGTATGCGGCGACCGAGTTGCTCTTGCCCGGCGTCAATACGGG
ATAATACCGCGCCACATAGCAGAACTTTAAAAGTGCTCATCATTGGAAAACGTTCTTCGGGGCGAAAACT
CTCAAGGATCTTACCGCTGTTGAGATCCAGTTCGATGTAACCCACTCGTGCACCCAACTGATCTTCAGCA
TCTTTTACTTTCACCAGCGTTTCTGGGTGAGCAAAAACAGGAAGGCAAAATGCCGCAAAAAAGGGAATAA
GGGCGACACGGAAATGTTGAATACTCATACTCTTCCTTTTTCAATATTATTGAAGCATTTATCAGGGTTA
TTGTCTCATGAGCGGATACATATTTGAATGTATTTAGAAAAATAAACAAATAGGGGTTCCGCGCACATTT
CCCCGAAAAGTGCCACCTGACGTC
Features (pLannotate 1.2.2; 22 found; start..end, strand, type, name):
     28..80      -  misc_feature   bom (fragment): basis of mobility region from pBR322
    235..614     +  enhancer       CMV enhancer: human cytomegalovirus immediate early enhancer
    615..818     +  promoter       CMV promoter: human cytomegalovirus (CMV) immediate early promoter
    814..847     +  LTR            5' LTR (truncated) (fragment): truncated 5' long terminal repeat (LTR) from HIV-1
    863..881     +  promoter       T7 promoter: promoter for bacteriophage T7 RNA polymerase
    916..937     +  CDS            3xHA (fragment): three tandem HA epitope tags
    949..4224    +  CDS            USPL1: USPL1_HUMAN - Also known as C13orf22, D13S106. Experimental evidence at protein level: Swiss-Prot protein existence level 1. SUMO-specific isopeptidase involved in protein desumoylation. Specifically binds SUMO proteins with a higher affinity for SUMO2 and SUMO3 which it cleaves more efficiently. Also able to process full- length SUMO proteins to their mature forms (PubMed:22878415). Plays a key role in RNA polymerase-II-mediated snRNA transcription in the Cajal bodies (PubMed:24413172). Is a component of complexes that can bind to U snRNA genes (PubMed:24413172). From Homo sapiens (Human).
   4255..4273    -  promoter       SP6 promoter: promoter for bacteriophage SP6 RNA polymerase
   4299..4523    +  polyA_signal   bGH poly(A) signal: bovine growth hormone polyadenylation signal
   4527..4548    +  promoter       SV40 promoter (fragment): SV40 enhancer and early promoter
   4569..4997    +  rep_origin     f1 ori (sequence partly withheld): f1 bacteriophage origin of replication; arrow indicates direction of (+) strand synthesis
   5011..5340    +  promoter       SV40 promoter: SV40 enhancer and early promoter
   5407..6198    +  CDS            neo: KKA2_KLEPN - Also known as kan, nptII. Experimental evidence at protein level: Swiss-Prot protein existence level 1. Resistance to kanamycin, neomycin, paromomycin, ribostamycin, butirosin and gentamicin B. From Klebsiella pneumoniae.
   6222..6380    +  CDS            ble (fragment): BLE_KLEPN - Experimental evidence at protein level: Swiss-Prot protein existence level 1. Binding protein with a strong affinity to the bleomycin family of antibiotics. Binds to CL990; an antimitotic-antibiotic compound. From Klebsiella pneumoniae.
   6375..6496    +  polyA_signal   SV40 poly(A) signal: SV40 polyadenylation signal
   6569..6585    -  protein_bind   lac operator: The lac repressor binds to the lac operator to inhibit transcription in E. coli. This inhibition can be relieved by adding lactose or isopropyl-β-D-thiogalactopyranoside (IPTG). lac repressor encoded by lacI
   6593..6623    -  promoter       lac promoter: promoter for the E. coli lac operon
   6638..6659    -  protein_bind   CAP binding site: CAP binding activates transcription in the presence of cAMP. E. coli catabolite activator protein
   6672..6764    -  CDS            lacI (fragment): lac repressor; lacI; The lac repressor binds to the lac operator to inhibit transcription in E. coli. This inhibition can be relieved by adding lactose or isopropyl-β-D-thiogalactopyranoside (IPTG).
   6947..7535    -  rep_origin     ori: high-copy-number ColE1/pMB1/pBR322/pUC origin of replication
   7706..8566    -  CDS            AmpR: β-lactamase; bla; confers resistance to ampicillin, carbenicillin, and related antibiotics
   8567..8671    -  promoter       AmpR promoter: bla
