[The description below was written by a language model from this plasmid's Addgene catalogue record and pLannotate feature annotations shown in this document.]
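Description:
HA-USPL1-pcDNA3.1 is a mammalian expression plasmid of about 8.7 kb built on the pcDNA3.1 backbone, carrying the full-length human USPL1 coding sequence (also known as C13orf22) with an N-terminal HA epitope tag. It is maintained in E. coli as a high-copy plasmid through a ColE1/pUC-type origin and an ampicillin resistance gene (β-lactamase) under its own promoter. An f1 origin is also present, which can support single-stranded DNA production. For selection in mammalian cells, the backbone provides a neomycin phosphotransferase cassette driven by the SV40 enhancer/early promoter and terminated by an SV40 polyadenylation signal, allowing G418 selection of stable transfectants.

The roughly 3.3 kb insert was cloned between BamHI and XhoI sites, both of which were retained. Expression is driven by the human cytomegalovirus immediate early enhancer and promoter, and transcripts are terminated by the bovine growth hormone polyadenylation signal. The feature table annotates the tag as a short fragment matching a 3xHA element just upstream of the USPL1 reading frame, which fits the single HA tag described in the catalogue entry. A T7 promoter lies upstream of the insert and an SP6 promoter lies downstream in the opposite orientation; these are useful for in vitro transcription or as sequencing primer sites. Several small annotated fragments (truncated HIV-1 LTR, ble, lacI, lac promoter and operator, bom) appear to be backbone remnants or short similarity matches rather than functional parts of the design.

USPL1 is a SUMO-specific isopeptidase that cleaves SUMO conjugates, preferentially SUMO2 and SUMO3, and is linked to Cajal bodies and snRNA transcription. The plasmid is intended for expressing tagged full-length USPL1 in mammalian cells, where the HA epitope allows detection or immunoprecipitation of the protein.
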