Addgene plasmid #85760: HA-USPL1-pcDNA3.1
Purpose: mammalian expression of full length HA tagged USPL1
Depositing lab: Frauke Melchior. Depositing organization: Universitaet Heidelberg. Publication: Ubiquitin-specific protease-like 1 (USPL1) is a SUMO isopeptidase with essential, non-catalytic functions. Schulz S, Chachami G, Kozaczkiewicz L, Winter U, Stankovic-Valentin N, Haas P, Hofmann K, Urlaub H, Ovaa H, Wittbrodt J, Meulmeester E, Melchior F. EMBO Rep. 2012 Oct;13(10):930-8. doi: 10.1038/embor.2012.125. Epub 2012 Aug 10. PubMed 22878415.
Backbone
  Vector backbone: pcDNA3.1
  Backbone size w/o insert (bp): 5372
  Total vector size (bp): 8699
  Vector type: Mammalian Expression
  Selectable markers: Neomycin (select with G418)
Growth in bacteria
  Bacterial resistance: Ampicillin, 100 μg/mL
  Growth temperature: 37°C
  Growth strain: DH5alpha
  Copy number: High Copy
Gene/Insert
  Gene/Insert name: USPL1, full length (alt name: C13orf22)
  Species: H. sapiens (human)
  Insert size (bp): 3327
  Entrez Gene: USPL1 (a.k.a. C13orf22, D13S106E, bA121O19.1)
  Promoter: CMV
  Tag / fusion protein: HA (N terminal on insert)
  Cloning method: Restriction Enzyme; 5′ cloning site BamHI (not destroyed); 3′ cloning site XhoI (not destroyed)
  Sequencing primers: 5′ T7; 3′ BGH-Reverse
Terms and licenses: Academic/Nonprofit Terms; Industry Terms: Not Available to Industry
How to cite: HA-USPL1-pcDNA3.1 was a gift from Frauke Melchior (Addgene plasmid # 85760 ; http://n2t.net/addgene:85760 ; RRID:Addgene_85760)
